Addgene plasmid #54887: mApple-Desmoglein1-C-18
Purpose: Localization: Desmosomes, Excitation: 568, Emission: 592
Depositing lab: Michael Davidson.
Backbone
  Vector backbone: mApple-C1
  Backbone size w/o insert (bp): 4750
  Vector type: Mammalian Expression
  Selectable markers: Neomycin (select with G418)
Growth in bacteria
  Bacterial resistance: Kanamycin, 50 μg/mL
  Growth temperature: 37°C
  Growth strain: DH5alpha
  Copy number: High Copy
Gene/Insert
  Gene/Insert name: Desmoglein1 (alt name: CAA39976.1)
  Species: H. sapiens (human)
  Entrez Gene: DSG1 (a.k.a. CDHF4, DG1, DSG, EPKHE, EPKHIA, PPKS1, SPPK1)
  Promoter: CMV
  Tag / fusion protein: mApple (N terminal on backbone)
  Cloning method: Unknown
  Sequencing primers: 5′ CMV-F; 3′ SV40pA-R
Terms and licenses: Academic/Nonprofit Terms; Industry Terms: Not Available to Industry
Depositor comments: . Excitation = 568; Emission = 592
How to cite: mApple-Desmoglein1-C-18 was a gift from Michael Davidson (Addgene plasmid # 54887)
