[The description below was written by a language model from this plasmid's Addgene catalogue record and pLannotate feature annotations shown in this document.]
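Description:
mApple-Desmoglein1-C-18 is a mammalian expression plasmid built on the mApple-C1 backbone, a C1-style fluorescent protein fusion vector. It encodes human desmoglein 1 (DSG1), a desmosomal cadherin that forms part of intercellular desmosome junctions and links plaque proteins to intermediate filaments, fused to the red fluorescent protein mApple. In the sequenced record (about 9.2 kb) the CMV immediate early enhancer and promoter drive the mApple coding sequence, which sits directly upstream of the DSG1 open reading frame. The short gap between them is consistent with a linker (the "18" in the name probably refers to its length, though the record does not say so). mApple is therefore at the N terminus of the fusion, as the catalogue entry states. An SV40 polyadenylation signal terminates the transcript.

The plasmid replicates in E. coli from a high-copy ColE1/pUC-type origin and is selected with kanamycin. A single Tn5 aminoglycoside phosphotransferase gene (NeoR/KanR) serves both hosts. A bacterial bla-type promoter expresses it in bacteria, while the SV40 enhancer/early promoter expresses it in mammalian cells, where it allows G418 selection of stable transfectants. This cassette ends with an HSV TK polyadenylation signal. An f1 origin is also present for single-stranded DNA production. The small ble, bGH poly(A) and large T antigen fragments flagged by the annotation appear to be backbone remnants rather than functional elements.

The construct is intended as a fluorescent localization marker for desmosomes in transfected mammalian cells. The recorded excitation and emission maxima for mApple are 568 nm and 592 nm.
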