Features (pLannotate 1.2.2; 14 found; start..end, strand, type, name):
     58..74      +  polyA_signal   bGH poly(A) signal (fragment): bovine growth hormone polyadenylation signal
    165..212     -  polyA_signal   HSV TK poly(A) signal: herpes simplex virus thymidine kinase polyadenylation signal (Cole and Stacy, 1985)
    271..423     -  CDS            ble (fragment): BLE_KLEPN - Experimental evidence at protein level: Swiss-Prot protein existence level 1. Binding protein with a strong affinity to the bleomycin family of antibiotics. Binds to CL990; an antimitotic-antibiotic compound. From Klebsiella pneumoniae.
    444..1238    -  CDS            NeoR/KanR: aminoglycoside phosphotransferase from Tn5; aph(3')-II (or nptII); confers resistance to neomycin, kanamycin, and G418 (Geneticin®)
   1273..1630    -  promoter       SV40 promoter: SV40 enhancer and early promoter
   1632..1736    -  promoter       AmpR promoter: bla
   1763..2191    +  rep_origin     f1 ori (sequence partly withheld): f1 bacteriophage origin of replication; arrow indicates direction of (+) strand synthesis
   2225..2346    -  polyA_signal   SV40 poly(A) signal: SV40 polyadenylation signal
   2369..2453    -  CDS            large T antigen (fragment): large T antigen from SV40 (simian virus 40)
   2479..6960    -  CDS            DSG1: DSG1_HUMAN - Also known as CDHF4. Experimental evidence at protein level: Swiss-Prot protein existence level 1. Component of intercellular desmosome junctions. Involved in the interaction of plaque proteins and intermediate filaments mediating cell-cell adhesion. From Homo sapiens (Human).
   7015..7722    -  CDS            mApple: mApple is a basic (constitutively fluorescent) red fluorescent protein published in 2008, derived from Discosoma sp.. It is reported to be a rapidly-maturing monomer with high acid sensitivity.
   7767..7970    -  promoter       CMV promoter: human cytomegalovirus (CMV) immediate early promoter
   7971..8274    -  enhancer       CMV enhancer: human cytomegalovirus immediate early enhancer
   8449..9037    -  rep_origin     ori: high-copy-number ColE1/pMB1/pBR322/pUC origin of replication
>Addgene plasmid #54887 | mApple-Desmoglein1-C-18 | addgene full sequence | sequence record 444172 | Addgene NGS Result
TATGGCAGGGCCTGCCGCCCCGACGTTGGCTGCGAGCCCTGGGCCTTCACCCGAACTTGGGGGGTGGGGT
GGGGAAAAGGAAGAAACGCGGGCGTATTGGCCCCAATGGGGTCTCGGTGGGGTATCGACAGAGTGCCAGC
CCTGGGACCGAACCCCGCGTTTATGAACAAACGACCCAACACCGTGCGTTTTATTCTGTCTTTTTATTGC
CGTCATAGCGCGGGTTCCTTCCGGTATTGTCTCCTTCCGTGTTTCAGTTAGCCTCCCCCTAGGGTGGGCG
AAGAACTCCAGCATGAGATCCCCGCGCTGGAGGATCATCCAGCCGGCGTCCCGGAAAACGATTCCGAAGC
CCAACCTTTCATAGAAGGCGGCGGTGGAATCGAAATCTCGTGATGGCAGGTTGGGCGTCGCTTGGTCGGT
CATTTCGAACCCCAGAGTCCCGCTCAGAAGAACTCGTCAAGAAGGCGATAGAAGGCGATGCGCTGCGAAT
CGGGAGCGGCGATACCGTAAAGCACGAGGAAGCGGTCAGCCCATTCGCCGCCAAGCTCTTCAGCAATATC
ACGGGTAGCCAACGCTATGTCCTGATAGCGGTCCGCCACACCCAGCCGGCCACAGTCGATGAATCCAGAA
AAGCGGCCATTTTCCACCATGATATTCGGCAAGCAGGCATCGCCATGGGTCACGACGAGATCCTCGCCGT
CGGGCATGCTCGCCTTGAGCCTGGCGAACAGTTCGGCTGGCGCGAGCCCCTGATGCTCTTCGTCCAGATC
ATCCTGATCGACAAGACCGGCTTCCATCCGAGTACGTGCTCGCTCGATGCGATGTTTCGCTTGGTGGTCG
AATGGGCAGGTAGCCGGATCAAGCGTATGCAGCCGCCGCATTGCATCAGCCATGATGGATACTTTCTCGG
CAGGAGCAAGGTGAGATGACAGGAGATCCTGCCCCGGCACTTCGCCCAATAGCAGCCAGTCCCTTCCCGC
TTCAGTGACAACGTCGAGCACAGCTGCGCAAGGAACGCCCGTCGTGGCCAGCCACGATAGCCGCGCTGCC
TCGTCTTGCAGTTCATTCAGGGCACCGGACAGGTCGGTCTTGACAAAAAGAACCGGGCGCCCCTGCGCTG
ACAGCCGGAACACGGCGGCATCAGAGCAGCCGATTGTCTGTTGTGCCCAGTCATAGCCGAATAGCCTCTC
CACCCAAGCGGCCGGAGAACCTGCGTGCAATCCATCTTGTTCAATCATGCGAAACGATCCTCATCCTGTC
TCTTGATCGATCTTTGCAAAAGCCTAGGCCTCCAAAAAAGCCTCCTCACTACTTCTGGAATAGCTCAGAG
GCCGAGGCGGCCTCGGCCTCTGCATAAATAAAAAAAATTAGTCAGCCATGGGGCGGAGAATGGGCGGAAC
TGGGCGGAGTTAGGGGCGGGATGGGCGGAGTTAGGGGCGGGACTATGGTTGCTGACTAATTGAGATGCAT
GCTTTGCATACTTCTGCCTGCTGGGGAGCCTGGGGACTTTCCACACCTGGTTGCTGACTAATTGAGATGC
ATGCTTTGCATACTTCTGCCTGCTGGGGAGCCTGGGGACTTTCCACACCCTAACTGACACACATTCCACA
GCTGGTTCTTTCCGCCTCAGGACTCTTCCTTTTTCAATATTATTGAAGCATTTATCAGGGTTATTGTCTC
ATGAGCGGATACATATTTGAATGTATTTAGAAAAATAAACAAATAGGGGTTCCGCGCACATTTCCCCGAA
AAGTGCCACCTG
[124 nt withheld, positions 1763-1886]
C
[91 nt withheld, positions 1888-1978]
A
[49 nt withheld, positions 1980-2028]
CCTTTGACGTTGGAGTCCACGTTCTTT
[37 nt withheld, positions 2056-2092]
ACCCTATCTCGGTCTATTCTTTTGATTTATAAGGGATTTTGCCGATTTCGGCCTATTGGTTAAAAAATGA
GCTGATTTAACAAAAATTTAACGCGAATTTTAACAAAATATTAACGCTTACAATTTACGCGTTAAGATAC
ATTGATGAGTTTGGACAAACCACAACTAGAATGCAGTGAAAAAAATGCTTTATTTGTGAAATTTGTGATG
CTATTGCTTTATTTGTAACCATTATAAGCTGCAATAAACAAGTTAACAACAACAATTGCATTCATTTTAT
GTTTCAGGTTCAGGGGGAGGTGTGGGAGGTTTTTTAAAGCAAGTAAAACCTCTACAAATGTGGTATGGCT
GATTATGATCAGTTATCTAGATCCGGTGGATCCCTACTTGCTATATTGCACGGTACTATACTTTGTGATT
CGACTTCGAGCTGTGCTAGGGGAGGCGGACCCAATGGTTTGGTTAAAGTGATGGTCAGAGGAACTCCTCA
TGTGGCCAATGCTGGCTGTCCCTCCCAAGCTGCTCAGGCCAATGCCACCACCACTTATGCCAGCTCCACT
CAGGGCACCGCTCCCAGCACCCATGCTGGTGCCAACCAGGCCACTGCTGCCTATGCCACCGCTGATCCCA
GTGGTGCCACTAATTCCAGTTACGCCAGCACCAGAAACAACCCTCTCTGTCACAATGACATTGTGGGCAT
TGGCTAACTCGGGGTGCATACTCAGACTACCTATCATGCCGGAAGTTGGTTGGATTACTCTTTCTGTCAC
TACCACATTTGAAGACTCTCTAGGATGATGGATAGTCAGAGAGGTGGGTAGACTAGAGCTTGGTGCTATT
ACCCTTTCTGTCACTATAACATTCGACCCATCTCGCAAGTCAGGCATCTCTAACATTCCATGCAAATCAG
CGCCAGAGATTGGGCCGACCACTCTCTCTGTCACTACCACGTTTGATGCTGGTCGGTTATCGTGAACGTG
CACAGAGGGCTTCAGAGTGTCAGAGGTGGTGTAAGACTCGGTCACAGTGACATTACCATAGCCCAGAGGA
TCGAGAATAGGCTTAGGATGCAGTACACCAGGTCCCGAGGGATAGGTGCTCTCAGAAATTACTGTGGTAG
TGCCGAAATGTGGGGAGATTGGTGGGTGTCCACTAACAACGGGCTCTGTTTCCTGAGGAAGGCAAACTGG
TTCAGTGCTTTGTGGTGGCCAAGAAGGATCAAGGTCTGGATATGATTCTTTTCCTAGGCTGATGTCTGCC
AACTTCTTAAATTTAGGTCCCAGGGTATCCAAGAAGCTGTCATCCAGGTCTTCTCCAATGAAGCTACAAC
AACCCACAGAGCCAGCAGGGGAACCTACACCTTCGATGTCATATATGAGCAAACAGTCATTAGATGGGCG
TCCTTCATCTTCATCTGCGTAAGCATATGCTTTCTGACAGAAGTAGCTTTCCATGAAATTCATATTCAGA
CCTCCTTCTCTACATTCCCTCATAGAATTTCTTCTTAATGTTCCAGAGTATTCTTGACATATCTCAGGCA
TTCCTGAAGTTTTAACTCCCTCTGTTAGTTCAAATCCTGTCATTCTCTCTCCTCCTCCCAGGTCTTGCAT
TTCTCTGCCACCATACTCATTTGTATAAACTCCTGAGTTGTCAATGCATTCAATTATATTTGCGTTATCA
GGTGGTATTTGTGGTATGACAGTGGTTATATCCCTGGGTTCAGGCTGTGGTCCTTCTACTGCCCATGAAT
GAATTGCTCCATCTGAACATTCGGGAACAGGCTCAAAGCCAGCTGCACTACGAGGAGCACCTCCACAATC
ACAACAGATCATCAAAAATGGGACCAATCCTAAGACCAAGAATCCCATGATGAGGAGTCCAATGCCAGCA
GGACCAAAATGTACATTGTCTGATAACAAATCTTTGGCTCCGTTTCCGGGTTCAGAAGAATATACTTGGC
TAGAGTCAGTAGAAGTTGTGCTGGTATCATAGTTAGTGGAAGAAGTACTTTCTTGTCTGCCAGTATTGGT
AGTAATTTTAGTGTTCGGCTCTGTATTAGTCCTGTCGTCATTACCAAAACTTTGAATGTTAATATTAATT
GTACCAGTGCAAGTTCTTTGAAGATTATCATCTATAGAGAGAATCGTTCCTTGGTATTTTCCTCCGAGCA
TATTGTACTGTTCCTTGGTAACTTTATTTTTCAAAGTGAGTTTGCCTGTTCTTGAATCAACAGCAAGCAG
GTCAGCTGGATTATTTCCCATTACATACCTAACAGTCGTTGAAGGTCTACCTGTGTCCAGGTCAGTAGCT
ACAAAGTCTCCCACTTTATCATTTGATCCCATATTACCAGTTACAACATATGTCTTTGAACCTGGACGAA
ACACTGGGCCTTCAATTACATTTAACACAGTCACAGAAATTGCAGATGCTTTCAGTTTATATTGAGACAT
AATTGAATGATGAAATTCAGCTTTATTTCTGACACCAATACTGAGTTGCAGACTCTGCACTGAGAGATCC
CCTCATAATTTCCCCAAAGCGTAACCATGTGTGAATAAATTTTGAGCTAGTAGGGTTGCAGCCACGAGTA
AGTCTTCCCTTGTTATTGTGTAGCCAGAATGCCGCAAAACTTCCATGCCTAAGCGAACTGTTGAGAGTAC
GTTTCGATTTCTGACTGTGTTAGCCTGGAAGTGCTTGTCCCAACCTTGTTTCTGAGCATGAACGCCCGCA
AGCCAACATGTTAGTTGAAGCATCAGGGCGATTAGCAGCATGATATCAAAACGCTCTGAGCTGCTCGTTC
GGCTATGGCGTAGGCCTAGTCCGTAGGCAGGACTTTTCAAGTCTCGGAAGGTTTCTTCAATCTGCATTCG
CTTCGAATAGATATTAACAAGTTGTTTGGGTGTTCGAATTTCAACAGGTAAGTTAGTTGCTAGAACCCAT
GGCTCCTTTGCCGACGCTGAGTAGATTTTAGGTGACGGGTGGTGACAATGAGTCCGTGTCGAGCGCTGAT
TTTTTCGGCCTTTAGAGCGAGATTTATACAATAGAATTTGGCATGAGATTGGATTGCTTTTAGTCAGCCT
CTTATAGCCTAAAGTCTTTGAGTGACTAGATGACATATCATGTAAGTTGCTGATAGGTTTCCAGTTTTCC
GCTCCTAGGTCTGCATATTGTACTTTTCCTCTTACTCGACTTAACCAGTACCAACCCAGCTTCTCAACGG
ATTTATACCATGGCACTTTAAAGCCAGCATCACTGACAATGAGCGGTGTGGTGTTACTCGGTAGAATGCT
CGCAAGGTCGGCTAGAAATTGGTCATGAGCTTTCTTTGAACATTGCTCTGAAAGCGGGAACGCTTTCTCA
TAAAGAGTAACAGAACGACCGTGTAGTGCGACTGAAGCTCGCAATACCATAAGTCGTTTTTGCTCACGAA
TATCAGACCAGTCAACAAGTACAATGGGCATCGTATTGCCCGAACAGATAAAGCTAGCATGCCAACGGTA
TACAGCGAGTCGCTCTTTGTGGAGGTGACGATTACCTAACAATCGGTCGATTCGTTTGATGTTATGTTTT
GTTCTCGCTTTGGTTGGCAGGTTACGGCCAAGTTCGGTAAGAGTGAGAGTTTTACAGTCAAGTAATGCGT
GGCAAGCCAACGTTAAGCTGTTGAGTCGTTTTAAGTGTAATTCGGGGCAGAATTGGTAAAGAGAGTCGTG
TAAAATATCGAGTTCGCACATCTTGTTGTCTGATTATTGATTTTTCGCGAAACCATTTGATCATATGACA
AGATGTGTATCCACCTTAACTTAATGATTTTTACCAAAATCATTAGGGGATTCATCAGGACTCTGCATAG
CTTCATAATCTAAGGGCTTAACAACCTTTAAAATTCCCACATTTGTTCTTTCATTCATTTCTATCTCAAA
CCAATTTCCTTCATTTCCAGAGATAAAGAAAATTACTGCCATCCAGTTAGCTGAGAACTCTTCATCCAAA
TCAATTACTCTAATTTCGAGCAAATTTGAATTTAGAGTATTTTCTTGAATTTCTATGGTATATGAAGACT
GTTCCATGTAAGGGATATTATCATTGACATCGAGGATTTTAATGTTGCACTCACATTCCGCTGACATGCC
ATCTGCCCCACCATCTCGGTCAGAGCCTCTTACAGCAAGAGCATACTGGCCGTATTGCTCTCTGTCTAGA
AAATTATTCATCGTTCGAATTTCTCCAGTATTTCTGTTGATAATAAACATTGGTGAATCTGAAGGTTCTT
GTCTTATAATCTTGAAGGCTATTTTTGAGTTCAAATTGTTCGGTTCATCTGCGTCAGTAGCATTGAGTAT
CATCACCAGTGTATTTGCATTAGAATTTTCTTCTATTTGTCCTGCAAATGTAGCCATTGAAAACACTGGA
GGGTTGTCATTTATATCCAAAACCCTGACTCTGAGCTCTAGAGGCCTCTCTAAATCTTGGCCCATTGAGT
TCAGAGCTCGGCAGTAGATAATGAAGAAAGGAGTGACCTCTCGATCAACTATGGATGTTATATTAATTTC
ACCAGTTTTCTGATTAATGACAAAGATCCCATATGGTGGCTGATCAATTCCTACTCCAGAGATGCGGTAT
GTAACTTGCTGGTTTGCAGCACAATCTGAGTGAATTTTGGCGATTGGGTTCCTCTTTGAGTTGTCTTCAC
CTTCACGACAGGCTGCTGCGAACTTGATCCATTCACGTTTCTGCCTTCGGATTGAATGCCATTTGATGGT
GCCATTTTTAGTGTTATAATCTCTTACCTGGATTCGGAACTCACTGTTAACTTCTACCACCACCAGAAAA
ATGAACAGCACTGCAACTACTCTGAAGAAACTCCAGTCGCTTCCGCTTCCGCCGGATGCGCTGCCTCCAC
CGCTGCCAGATCTGAGTCCGGACTTGTACAGCTCGTCCATGCCGCCGGTGGAGTGGCGGCCCTCGGCGCG
TTCGTACTGTTCCACGATGGTGTAGTCCTCGTTGTGGGACACGATGTCCAACTTGATGTCGACGATGTAG
GCGCCGGGCAGCTGCACGGGCTTCTTGGCCTTGTAGGTGGTCTTGACCTCGGCGGCGTAGTGGCCGCCGT
CCTTCAGCTTCAGCCTCTTCTTGATCTCGCTCTTCAGGGCGCCGTCCTCGGGGTACATCCGCTCCTCGGA
GGCCTCCCAGCCCATGGTCTTCTTCTGCATTACGGGGCCGTCGGAGGGGAAGTTGGTGCCGCGCAGCTTC
ACCTTGTAGATGAACACGCCGTCCTGCAGGGAGGAGTCCTGGTTAACGTGAATAATGCCGCCGTCCTCGA
AGTTCATCACGCGCTCCCACCTGAAGCCCTCGGGGAAGGACAGCTTGAAGTAGTCGGGGATGTCGGCTGG
GTGCTTAATGTAGACCTTGGAGCCGTACATGAACTGAGGGGACAGGATGTCCCAGGCGAAGGGCAGGGGG
CCACCCTTGGTCACCTTCAGCTTAGCGGTCTGAAAGGCCTCGTAGGGGCGGCCCTCGCCCTCGCCCTCGA
TCTCGAACTCGTGGCCGTTCACGGAGCCCTCCATGTGCACCTTGAAGCGCATGAACTCCTTGATGATGGC
CATGTTATTCTCCTCGCCCTTGCTCACCATGGTGGCGACCGGTAGCGCTAGCGGATCTGACGGTTCACTA
AACCAGCTCTGCTTATATAGACCTCCCACCGTACACGCCTACCGCCCATTTGCGTCAATGGGGCGGAGTT
GTTACGACATTTTGGAAAGTCCCGTTGATTTTGGTGCCAAAACAAACTCCCATTGACGTCAATGGGGTGG
AGACTTGGAAATCCCCGTGAGTCAAACCGCTATCCACGCCCATTGATGTACTGCCAAAACCGCATCACCA
TGGTAATAGCGATGACTAATACGTAGATGTACTGCCAAGTAGGAAAGTCCCATAAGGTCATGTACTGGGC
ATAATGCCAGGCGGGCCATTTACCGTCATTGACGTCAATAGGGGGCGTACTTGGCATATGATACACTTGA
TGTACTGCCAAGTGGGCAGTTTACCGTAAATACTCCACCCATTGACGTCAATGGAAAGTCCCTATTGGCG
TTACTATGGGAACATACGTCATTATTGACGTCAATGGGCGGGGGTCGTTGGGCGGTCAGCCAGGCGGGCC
ATTTACCGTAAGTTATGTAACGCGGAACTCCATATATGGGCTATGAACTAATGACCCCGTAATTGATTAC
TATTAATAACTAATGCATGGCGGTAATACGGTTATCCACAGAATCAGGGGATAACGCAGGAAAGAACATG
TGAGCAAAAGGCCAGCAAAAGGCCAGGAACCGTAAAAAGGCCGCGTTGCTGGCGTTTTTCCATAGGCTCC
GCCCCCCTGACGAGCATCACAAAAATCGACGCTCAAGTCAGAGGTGGCGAAACCCGACAGGACTATAAAG
ATACCAGGCGTTTCCCCCTGGAAGCTCCCTCGTGCGCTCTCCTGTTCCGACCCTGCCGCTTACCGGATAC
CTGTCCGCCTTTCTCCCTTCGGGAAGCGTGGCGCTTTCTCATAGCTCACGCTGTAGGTATCTCAGTTCGG
TGTAGGTCGTTCGCTCCAAGCTGGGCTGTGTGCACGAACCCCCCGTTCAGCCCGACCGCTGCGCCTTATC
CGGTAACTATCGTCTTGAGTCCAACCCGGTAAGACACGACTTATCGCCACTGGCAGCAGCCACTGGTAAC
AGGATTAGCAGAGCGAGGTATGTAGGCGGTGCTACAGAGTTCTTGAAGTGGTGGCCTAACTACGGCTACA
CTAGAAGAACAGTATTTGGTATCTGCGCTCTGCTGAAGCCAGTTACCTTCGGAAAAAGAGTTGGTAGCTC
TTGATCCGGCAAACAAACCACCGCTGGTAGCGGTGGTTTTTTTGTTTGCAAGCAGCAGATTACGCGCAGA
AAAAAAGGATCTCAAGAAGATCCTTTGATCTTTTCTACGGGGTCTGACGCTCAGTGGAACGAAAACTCAC
GTTAAGGGATTTTGGTCATGAGATTATCAAAAAGGATCTTCACCTAGATCCTTTTAAATTAAAAATGAAG
TTTTAAATCAATCTAAAGTATATATGAGTAACCTGAGGC
