>Addgene plasmid #54887 | mApple-Desmoglein1-C-18 | depositor partial sequence | sequence record 85277 | insert sequence
GCTAGCGCTACCGGTCGCCACCATGGTGAGCAAGGGCGAGGAGAATAACATGGCCATCATCAAGGAGTTC
ATGCGCTTCAAGGTGCACATGGAGGGCTCCGTGAACGGCCACGAGTTCGAGATCGAGGGCGAGGGCGAGG
GCCGCCCCTACGAGGCCTTTCAGACCGCTAAGCTGAAGGTGACCAAGGGTGGCCCCCTGCCCTTCGCCTG
GGACATCCTGTCCCCTCAGTTCATGTACGGCTCCAAGGTCTACATTAAGCACCCAGCCGACATCCCCGAC
TACTTCAAGCTGTCCTTCCCCGAGGGCTTCAGGTGGGAGCGCGTGATGAACTTCGAGGACGGCGGCATTA
TTCACGTTAACCAGGACTCCTCCCTGCAGGACGGCGTGTTCATCTACAAGGTGAAGCTGCGCGGCACCAA
CTTCCCCTCCGACGGCCCCGTAATGCAGAAGAAGACCATGGGCTGGGAGGCCTCCGAGGAGCGGATGTAC
CCCGAGGACGGCGCCCTGAAGAGCGAGATCAAGAAGAGGCTGAAGCTGAAGGACGGCGGCCACTACGCCG
CCGAGGTCAAGACCACCTACAAGGCCAAGAAGCCCGTGCAGCTGCCCGGCGCCTACATCGTCGACATCAA
GTTGGACATCGTGTCCCACAACGAGGACTACACCATCGTGGAACAGTACGAACGCGCCGAGGGCCGCCAC
TCCACCGGCGGCATGGACGAGCTGTACAAGTCCGGACTCAGATCTGGCAGCGGTGGAGGCAGCGCATCCG
GCGGAAGCGGAAGCGACTGGAGTTTCTTCAGAGTAGTTGCAGTGCTGTTCATTTTTCTGGTGGTGGTAGA
AGTTAACAGTGAGTTCCGAATCCAGGTAAGAGATTATAACACTAAAAATGGCACCATCAAATGGCATTCA
ATCCGAAGGCAGAAACGTGAATGGATCAAGTTCGCAGCAGCCTGTCGTGAAGGTGAAGACAACTCAAAGA
GGAACCCAATCGCCAAAATTCACTCAGATTGTGCTGCAAACCAGCAAGTTACATACCGCATCTCTGGAGT
AGGAATTGATCAGCCACCATATGGGATCTTTGTCATTAATCAGAAAACTGGTGAAATTAATATAACATCC
ATAGTTGATCGAGAGGTCACTCCTTTCTTCATTATCTACTGCCGAGCTCTGAACTCAATGGGCCAAGATT
TAGAGAGGCCTCTAGAGCTCAGAGTCAGGGTTTTGGATATAAATGACAACCCTCCAGTGTTTTCAATGGC
TACATTTGCAGGACAAATAGAAGAAAATTCTAATGCAAATACACTGGTGATGATACTCAATGCTACTGAC
GCAGATGAACCGAACAATTTGAACTCAAAAATAGCCTTCAAGATTATAAGACAAGAACCTTCAGATTCAC
CAATGTTTATTATCAACAGAAATACTGGAGAAATTCGAACGATGAATAATTTTCTAGACAGAGAGCAATA
CGGCCAGTATGCTCTTGCTGTAAGAGGCTCTGACCGAGATGGTGGGGCAGATGGCATGTCAGCGGAATGT
GAGTGCAACATTAAAATCCTCGATGTCAATGATAATATCCCTTACATGGAACAGTCTTCATATACCATAG
AAATTCAAGAAAATACTCTAAATTCAAATTTGCTCGAAATTAGAGTAATTGATTTGGATGAAGAGTTCTC
AGCTAACTGGATGGCAGTAATTTTCTTTATCTCTGGAAATGAAGGAAATTGGTTTGAGATAGAAATGAAT
GAAAGAACAAATGTGGGAATTTTAAAGGTTGTTAAGCCCTTAGATTATGAAGCTATGCAGAGTCTGCAAC
TCAGTATTGGTGTCAGAAATAAAGCTGAATTTCATCATTCAATTATGTCTCAATATAAACTGAAAGCATC
TGCAATTTCTGTGACTGTGTTAAATGTAATTGAAGGCCCAGTGTTTCGTCCAGGTTCAAAGACATATGTT
GTAACTGGTAATATGGGATCAAATGATAAAGTGGGAGACTTTGTAGCTACTGACCTGGACACAGGTAGAC
CTTCAACGACTGTTAGGTATGTAATGGGAAATAATCCAGCTGACCTGCTTGCTGTTGATTCAAGAACAGG
CAAACTCACTTTGAAAAATAAAGTTACCAAGGAACAGTACAATATGCTCGGAGGAAAATACCAAGGAACG
ATTCTCTCTATAGATGATAATCTTCAAAGAACTTGCACTGGTACAATTAATATTAACATTCAAAGTTTTG
GTAATGACGACAGGACTAATACAGAGCCGAACACTAAAATTACTACCAATACTGGCAGACAAGAAAGTAC
TTCTTCCACTAACTATGATACCAGCACAACTTCTACTGACTCTAGCCAAGTATATTCTTCTGAACCCGGA
AACGGAGCCAAAGATTTGTTATCAGACAATGTACATTTTGGTCCTGCTGGCATTGGACTCCTCATCATGG
GATTCTTGGTCTTAGGATTGGTCCCATTTTTGATGATCTGTTGTGATTGTGGAGGTGCTCCTCGTAGTGC
AGCTGGCTTTGAGCCTGTTCCCGAATGTTCAGATGGAGCAATTCATTCATGGGCAGTAGAAGGACCACAG
CCTGAACCCAGGGATATAACCACTGTCATACCACAAATACCACCTGATAACGCAAATATAATTGAATGCA
TTGACAACTCAGGAGTTTATACAAATGAGTATGGTGGCAGAGAAATGCAAGACCTGGGAGGAGGAGAGAG
AATGACAGGATTTGAACTAACAGAGGGAGTTAAAACTTCAGGAATGCCTGAGATATGTCAAGAATACTCT
GGAACATTAAGAAGAAATTCTATGAGGGAATGTAGAGAAGGAGGTCTGAATATGAATTTCATGGAAAGCT
ACTTCTGTCAGAAAGCATATGCTTACGCAGATGAAGATGAAGGACGCCCATCTAATGACTGTTTGCTCAT
ATATGACATCGAAGGTGTAGGTTCCCCTGCTGGCTCTGTGGGTTGTTGTAGCTTCATTGGAGAAGACCTG
GATGACAGCTTCTTGGATACCCTGGGACCTAAATTTAAGAAGTTGGCAGACATCAGCCTAGGAAAAGAAT
CATATCCAGACCTTGATCCTTCTTGGCCACCACAAAGCACTGAACCAGTTTGCCTTCCTCAGGAAACAGA
GCCCGTTGTTAGTGGACACCCACCAATCTCCCCACATTTCGGCACTACCACAGTAATTTCTGAGAGCACC
TATCCCTCGGGACCTGGTGTACTGCATCCTAAGCCTATTCTCGATCCTCTGGGCTATGGTAATGTCACTG
TGACCGAGTCTTACACCACCTCTGACACTCTGAAGCCCTCTGTGCACGTTCACGATAACCGACCAGCATC
AAACGTGGTAGTGACAGAGAGAGTGGTCGGCCCAATCTCTGGCGCTGATTTGCATGGAATGTTAGAGATG
CCTGACTTGCGAGATGGGTCGAATGTTATAGTGACAGAAAGGGTAATAGCACCAAGCTCTAGTCTACCCA
CCTCTCTGACTATCCATCATCCTAGAGAGTCTTCAAATGTGGTAGTGACAGAAAGAGTAATCCAACCAAC
TTCCGGCATGATAGGTAGTCTGAGTATGCACCCCGAGTTAGCCAATGCCCACAATGTCATTGTGACAGAG
AGGGTTGTTTCTGGTGCTGGCGTAACTGGAATTAGTGGCACCACTGGGATCAGCGGTGGCATAGGCAGCA
GTGGCCTGGTTGGCACCAGCATGGGTGCTGGGAGCGGTGCCCTGAGTGGAGCTGGCATAAGTGGTGGTGG
CATTGGCCTGAGCAGCTTGGGAGGGACAGCCAGCATTGGCCACATGAGGAGTTCCTCTGACCATCACTTT
AACCAAACCATTGGGTCCGCCTCCCCTAGCACAGCTCGAAGTCGAATCACAAAGTATAGTACCGTGCAAT
ATAGCAAGTAGGGATCCACCGGATCTAGATAACTGATCATAA
