>Addgene plasmid #54887 | mApple-Desmoglein1-C-18 | addgene partial sequence | sequence record 97132 | mCherry-F 5'-ccccgtaatgcagaagaaga-3'
CCCCGAGGACGGCGCCCTGAAGAGCGAGATCAAGAAGAGGCTGAAGCTGAAGGACGGCGGCCACTACGCC
GCCGAGGTCAAGACCACCTACAAGGCCAAGAAGCCCGTGCAGCTGCCCGGCGCCTACATCGTCGACATCA
AGTTGGACATCGTGTCCCACAACGAGGACTACACCATCGTGGAACAGTACGAACGCGCCGAGGGCCGCCA
CTCCACCGGCGGCATGGACGAGCTGTACAAGTCCGGACTCAGATCTGGCAGCGGTGGAGGCAGCGCATCC
GGCGGAAGCGGAAGCGACTGGAGTTTCTTCAGAGTAGTTGCAGTGCTGTTCATTTTTCTGGTGGTGGTAG
AAGTTAACAGTGAGTTCCGAATCCAGGTAAGAGATTATAACACTAAAAATGGCACCATCAAATGGCATTC
AATCCGAAGGCAGAAACGTGAATGGATCAAGTTCGCAGCAGCCTGTCGTGAAGGTGAAGACAACTCAAAG
AGGAACCCAATCGCCAAAATTCACTCAGATTGTGCTGCAAACCAGCAAGTTACATACCGCATCTCTGGAG
TAGGAATTGATCAGCCACCATATGGGATCTTTGTCATTAATCAGAAAACTGGTGAAATTAATATAACATC
CATAGTTGATCGAGAGGTCACTCCTTTCTTCATTATCTACTGCCGAGCTCTGAACTCAATGGGCCAAGAT
TTAGAGAGGCCTCTAGAGCTCAGAGTCAGGGTTTTGGATATAAATGACAACCCTCCAGTGTTTTCAATGG
CTACATTTGCAGGACAAATAGAAGAAAATTCTAATGCAAATACACTGGTGATGATACTCAATGCTACTGA
CGCAGATGAACCGAACAATT
